Addgene plasmid #106734: gh63
Purpose: expression of gRNA targeting B4GALT3
Depositing lab: Eric-Paul Bennett. Depositing organization: University of Copenhagen. Publication: A validated gRNA library for CRISPR/Cas9 targeting of the human glycosyltransferase genome. Narimatsu Y, Joshi HJ, Zhang Y, Gomes C, Chen YH, Lorenzetti F, Furukawa S, Schjoldager K, Hansen L, Clausen H, Bennett EP, Wandall HH. Glycobiology. 2018 Jan 5. pii: 4791732. doi: 10.1093/glycob/cwx101. PubMed 29315387.
Backbone
  Vector backbone: EPB104
  Backbone manufacturer: Eric-Paul Bennett (Addgene plasmid # 68369)
  Backbone size w/o insert (bp): 2376
  Vector type: Mammalian Expression
Growth in bacteria
  Bacterial resistance: Ampicillin, 100 μg/mL
  Growth temperature: 37°C
  Growth strain: DH5alpha
  Copy number: High Copy
Gene/Insert
  Gene/Insert name: B4GALT3
  gRNA/shRNA sequence: TCCCTGATCTCGGCCAAATA
  Species: H. sapiens (human)
  Entrez Gene: B4GALT3 (a.k.a. beta4Gal-T3)
  Cloning method: Restriction Enzyme; 5′ cloning site unknown (unknown if destroyed); 3′ cloning site unknown (unknown if destroyed)
  Sequencing primers: 5′ T7NP
Terms and licenses: Academic/Nonprofit Terms; Industry Terms: Not Available to Industry
How to cite: gh63 was a gift from Eric-Paul Bennett (Addgene plasmid # 106734 ; http://n2t.net/addgene:106734 ; RRID:Addgene_106734)
