[The description below was written by a language model from this plasmid's Addgene catalogue record and pLannotate feature annotations shown in this document.]
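Description:
gh63 is a small (about 2.7 kb) mammalian guide RNA expression plasmid built on the EPB104 backbone, carrying a single CRISPR guide directed against human B4GALT3, the gene encoding the beta-1,4-galactosyltransferase beta4Gal-T3. It is propagated in E. coli as a high-copy plasmid through a ColE1/pUC-type origin and selected with ampicillin via the β-lactamase gene and its native promoter. The annotation also picks up short remnants of an M13 origin, lacZα, lacI and an RSF origin. These are fragments left over from the cloning vector lineage rather than functional modules. There is no mammalian selection marker or reporter in the feature table.

The functional cassette consists of the human U6 promoter, an RNA polymerase III promoter suited to producing short, uncapped transcripts, followed by a gap that corresponds in position to the target-specific spacer, and then the Streptococcus pyogenes Cas9 guide RNA scaffold. Transcription in mammalian cells therefore yields a complete single guide RNA that directs SpCas9 to B4GALT3. A T7 promoter lies just upstream of the U6 element, and a T7-named primer is listed for sequencing the insert. The plasmid does not encode Cas9, so the nuclease must be supplied separately, for example from a co-transfected plasmid or a Cas9-expressing cell line. The exact restriction sites used to insert the guide are not recorded.

The construct belongs to a validated gRNA library covering the human glycosyltransferase genes, and its intended use is knockout or editing of B4GALT3 in human cells to study glycosylation pathways.
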