Features (pLannotate 1.2.2; 10 found; start..end, strand, type, name):
      3..134     -  rep_origin     M13 ori (fragment): M13 bacteriophage origin of replication; arrow indicates direction of (+) strand synthesis
    155..311     -  CDS            lacZα (fragment): LacZα fragment of β-galactosidase; lacZ fragment
    320..338     +  promoter       T7 promoter: promoter for bacteriophage T7 RNA polymerase
    398..638     +  promoter       U6 promoter: RNA polymerase III promoter for human U6 snRNA
    668..743     +  misc_RNA       gRNA scaffold: guide RNA scaffold for the Streptococcus pyogenes CRISPR/Cas9 system
    790..837     -  CDS            lacI (fragment): lac repressor; lacI; The lac repressor binds to the lac operator to inhibit transcription in E. coli. This inhibition can be relieved by adding lactose or isopropyl-β-D-thiogalactopyranoside (IPTG).
    874..914     -  rep_origin     RSF ori (fragment): Plasmids containing the RSF 1030 origin of replication can be propagated in E. coli cells that contain additional plasmids with compatible origins.
    992..1580    -  rep_origin     ori: high-copy-number ColE1/pMB1/pBR322/pUC origin of replication
   1751..2611    -  CDS            AmpR: β-lactamase; bla; confers resistance to ampicillin, carbenicillin, and related antibiotics
   2612..2716    -  promoter       AmpR promoter: bla
>Addgene plasmid #106734 | gh63 | addgene full sequence | sequence record 220973 | Addgene Assembled Full Sequence
CTAAATTGTAAGCGTTAATATTTTGTTAAAATTCGCGTTAAATTTTTGTTAAATCAGCTCATTTTTTAAC
CAATAGGCCGAAATCGGCAAAATCCCTTATAAATCAAAAGAATAGACCGAGATAGGGTTGAGTGGCCGCT
ACAGGGCGCTCCCATTCGCCATTCAGGCTGCGCAACTGTTGGGAAGGGCGTTTCGGTGCGGGCCTCTTCG
CTATTACGCCAGCTGGCGAAAGGGGGATGTGCTGCAAGGCGATTAAGTTGGGTAACGCCAGGGTTTTCCC
AGTCACGACGTTGTAAAACGACGGCCAGTGAGCGCGACGTAATACGACTCACTATAGGGCGAATTGGCGG
AAGGCCGTCAAGGCCACGTGTCTTGTCCAGAGCTCGATATCGAATTCGAGGGCCTATTTCCCATGATTCC
TTCATATTTGCATATACGATACAAGGCTGTTAGAGAGATAATTGGAATTAATTTGACTGTAAACACAAAG
ATATTAGTACAAAATACGTGACGTAGAAAGTAATAATTTCTTGGGTAGTTTGCAGTTTTAAAATTATGTT
TTAAAATGGACTATCATATGCTTACCGTAACTTGAAAGTATTTCGATTTCTTGGCTTTATATATCTTGTG
GAAAGGACGAAACACCGTCCCTGATCTCGGCCAAATAGTTTTAGAGCTAGAAATAGCAAGTTAAAATAAG
GCTAGTCCGTTATCAACTTGAAAAAGTGGCACCGAGTCGGTGCTTTTTTTGGTACCTGGAGCACAAGACT
GGCCTCATGGGCCTTCCGCTCACTGCCCGCTTTCCAGTCGGGAAACCTGTCGTGCCAGCTGCATTAACAT
GGTCATAGCTGTTTCCTTGCGTATTGGGCGCTCTCCGCTTCCTCGCTCACTGACTCGCTGCGCTCGGTCG
TTCGGGTAAAGCCTGGGGTGCCTAATGAGCAAAAGGCCAGCAAAAGGCCAGGAACCGTAAAAAGGCCGCG
TTGCTGGCGTTTTTCCATAGGCTCCGCCCCCCTGACGAGCATCACAAAAATCGACGCTCAAGTCAGAGGT
GGCGAAACCCGACAGGACTATAAAGATACCAGGCGTTTCCCCCTGGAAGCTCCCTCGTGCGCTCTCCTGT
TCCGACCCTGCCGCTTACCGGATACCTGTCCGCCTTTCTCCCTTCGGGAAGCGTGGCGCTTTCTCATAGC
TCACGCTGTAGGTATCTCAGTTCGGTGTAGGTCGTTCGCTCCAAGCTGGGCTGTGTGCACGAACCCCCCG
TTCAGCCCGACCGCTGCGCCTTATCCGGTAACTATCGTCTTGAGTCCAACCCGGTAAGACACGACTTATC
GCCACTGGCAGCAGCCACTGGTAACAGGATTAGCAGAGCGAGGTATGTAGGCGGTGCTACAGAGTTCTTG
AAGTGGTGGCCTAACTACGGCTACACTAGAAGAACAGTATTTGGTATCTGCGCTCTGCTGAAGCCAGTTA
CCTTCGGAAAAAGAGTTGGTAGCTCTTGATCCGGCAAACAAACCACCGCTGGTAGCGGTGGTTTTTTTGT
TTGCAAGCAGCAGATTACGCGCAGAAAAAAAGGATCTCAAGAAGATCCTTTGATCTTTTCTACGGGGTCT
GACGCTCAGTGGAACGAAAACTCACGTTAAGGGATTTTGGTCATGAGATTATCAAAAAGGATCTTCACCT
AGATCCTTTTAAATTAAAAATGAAGTTTTAAATCAATCTAAAGTATATATGAGTAAACTTGGTCTGACAG
TTACCAATGCTTAATCAGTGAGGCACCTATCTCAGCGATCTGTCTATTTCGTTCATCCATAGTTGCCTGA
CTCCCCGTCGTGTAGATAACTACGATACGGGAGGGCTTACCATCTGGCCCCAGTGCTGCAATGATACCGC
GAGAACCACGCTCACCGGCTCCAGATTTATCAGCAATAAACCAGCCAGCCGGAAGGGCCGAGCGCAGAAG
TGGTCCTGCAACTTTATCCGCCTCCATCCAGTCTATTAATTGTTGCCGGGAAGCTAGAGTAAGTAGTTCG
CCAGTTAATAGTTTGCGCAACGTTGTTGCCATTGCTACAGGCATCGTGGTGTCACGCTCGTCGTTTGGTA
TGGCTTCATTCAGCTCCGGTTCCCAACGATCAAGGCGAGTTACATGATCCCCCATGTTGTGCAAAAAAGC
GGTTAGCTCCTTCGGTCCTCCGATCGTTGTCAGAAGTAAGTTGGCCGCAGTGTTATCACTCATGGTTATG
GCAGCACTGCATAATTCTCTTACTGTCATGCCATCCGTAAGATGCTTTTCTGTGACTGGTGAGTACTCAA
CCAAGTCATTCTGAGAATAGTGTATGCGGCGACCGAGTTGCTCTTGCCCGGCGTCAATACGGGATAATAC
CGCGCCACATAGCAGAACTTTAAAAGTGCTCATCATTGGAAAACGTTCTTCGGGGCGAAAACTCTCAAGG
ATCTTACCGCTGTTGAGATCCAGTTCGATGTAACCCACTCGTGCACCCAACTGATCTTCAGCATCTTTTA
CTTTCACCAGCGTTTCTGGGTGAGCAAAAACAGGAAGGCAAAATGCCGCAAAAAAGGGAATAAGGGCGAC
ACGGAAATGTTGAATACTCATACTCTTCCTTTTTCAATATTATTGAAGCATTTATCAGGGTTATTGTCTC
ATGAGCGGATACATATTTGAATGTATTTAGAAAAATAAACAAATAGGGGTTCCGCGCACATTTCCCCGAA
AAGTGCCAC
