>Addgene plasmid #106734 | gh63 | addgene partial sequence | sequence record 220974 | hU6-F
AATTGGAATTAATTTGACTGTAAACACAAAGATATTAGTACAAAATACGTGACGTAGAAAGTAATAATTT
CTTGGGTAGTTTGCAGTTTTAAAATTATGTTTTAAAATGGACTATCATATGCTTACCGTAACTTGAAAGT
ATTTCGATTTCTTGGCTTTATATATCTTGTGGAAAGGACGAAACACCGTCCCTGATCTCGGCCAAATAGT
TTTAGAGCTAGAAATAGCAAGTTAAAATAAGGCTAGTCCGTTATCAACTTGAAAAAGTGGCACCGAGTCG
GTGCTTTTTTTGGTACCTGGAGCACAAGACTGGCCTCATGGGCCTTCCGCTCACTGCCCGCTTTCCAGTC
GGGAAACCTGTCGTGCCAGCTGCATTAACATGGTCATAGCTGTTTCCTTGCGTATTGGGCGCTCTCCGCT
TCCTCGCTCACTGACTCGCTGCGCTCGGTCGTTCGGGTAAAGCCTGGGGTGCCTAATGAGCAAAAGGCCA
GCAAAAGGCCAGGAACCGTAAAAAGGCCGCGTTGCTGGCGTTTTTCCATAGGCTCCGCCCCCCTGACGAG
CATCACAAAAATCGACGCTCAAGTCAGAGGTGGCGAAACCCGACAGGACTATAAAGATACCAGGCGTTTC
CCCCTGGAAGCTCCCTCGTGCGCTCTCCTGTTCCGACCCTGCCGCTTACCGGATACCTGTCCGCCTTTCT
CCCTTCGGGAAGCGTGGCGCTTTCTCATAGCTCACGCTGTAGGTATCTCAGTTCGGTGTAGGTCGTTCGC
TCCAAGCTGGGCTGTGTGCACGAACCCCCCGTTCAGCCCGACCGCTGCGCCTTATCCGGTAACTATCGTC
TTGAGTCCAACCCGGTAAGACACGACTTATCGCCACTGGCAGCAGCCACTGGTAACAGGATTAGCA
